Addgene plasmid #57600: tdEos-CENPB-N-22
Purpose: Localization: Nucleus/Centromeres, Excitation: 505 / 569, Emission: 516 / 581
Depositing lab: Michael Davidson. Depositing organization: Florida State University, Tallahassee.
Backbone
  Vector backbone: tdEos-N1
  Backbone size w/o insert (bp): 4750
  Vector type: Mammalian Expression
  Selectable markers: Neomycin (select with G418)
Growth in bacteria
  Bacterial resistance: Kanamycin, 50 μg/mL
  Growth temperature: 37°C
  Growth strain: DH5alpha
  Copy number: High Copy
Gene/Insert
  Gene/Insert name: CENPB (alt name: NM_001810.5)
  Species: H. sapiens (human)
  Mutation: aa 1-169 of CENPB (DNA Binding Domain)
  Entrez Gene: CENPB
  Promoter: CMV
  Tag / fusion protein: tdEos (C terminal on backbone)
  Cloning method: Unknown
  Sequencing primers: 5′ CMV-F; 3′ SV40pA-R
Terms and licenses: Academic/Nonprofit Terms; Industry Terms
Depositor comments: . Excitation = 505 / 569; Emission = 516 / 581
How to cite: tdEos-CENPB-N-22 was a gift from Michael Davidson (Addgene plasmid # 57600 ; http://n2t.net/addgene:57600 ; RRID:Addgene_57600)
