[The description below was written by a language model from this plasmid's Addgene catalogue record.]
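Description:
tdEos-CENPB-N-22 is a mammalian expression plasmid built on the tdEos-N1 backbone (about 4.75 kb without the insert), an N1-style fusion vector in which a gene of interest is placed upstream of the fluorescent protein coding sequence. It is maintained as a high-copy plasmid in E. coli under kanamycin selection, and carries a neomycin resistance marker that allows G418 selection of stably transfected mammalian cells. No feature table accompanies the record, so the origin of replication and the promoters driving the resistance cassette are not stated. The listed 3′ sequencing primer implies an SV40 polyadenylation signal downstream of the fusion.

The insert is a fragment of human CENPB (centromere protein B) encoding amino acids 1–169, the DNA-binding domain, expressed from the CMV promoter. tdEos is fused to the C terminus of this fragment. The "22" in the name probably denotes the linker length between the two parts, though the record does not confirm this. The CENP-B DNA-binding domain recognises the CENP-B box motif in centromeric alpha-satellite DNA, so the fragment alone is enough to direct the fusion to centromeres within the nucleus, matching the recorded localization. tdEos is a tandem-dimer form of the photoconvertible protein Eos. The two recorded spectral pairs correspond to its green state (excitation 505 nm, emission 516 nm) and its red state after photoconversion (569/581 nm). The construct therefore serves as a centromere marker for fluorescence imaging in mammalian cells, and its photoconvertible tag makes it suited to optical highlighting, tracking of selected centromeres, and localization-based super-resolution microscopy.
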