>Addgene plasmid #57600 | tdEos-CENPB-N-22 | depositor partial sequence | sequence record 88751 | insert sequence
ACGTCAGATCCGCTAGCCACCATGGGCCCCAAGCGGCGGCAGCTGACGTTCCGGGAGAAGTCGCGGATCA
TCCAGGAGGTGGAGGAGAACCCGGACCTACGCAAGGGCGAGATCGCGCGGCGCTTCAACATCCCGCCGTC
CACGCTGAGCACGATCCTGAAGAACAAGCGCGCCATCCTGGCGTCGGAGCGCAAGTACGGGGTGGCCTCC
ACCTGCCGCAAGACCAACAAGCTGTCTCCCTACGACAAGCTCGAGGGCTTGCTCATCGCCTGGTTCCAGC
AGATCCGCGCCGCCGGCCTGCCGGTCAAGGGCATCATCCTCAAGGAGAAGGCGCTGCGCATAGCCGAGGA
GCTGGGCATGGACGACTTCACCGCCTCCAACGGCTGGCTGGACCGCTTCCGCCGGCGCCACGGCGTGGTG
TCCTGCAGCGGCGTGGCCCGCGCCCGCGCGCGAAACGCTGCCCCCCGCACCCCGGCGGCGCCTGCCAGTC
CGGCCGCGGTGCCCTCGGAGGGCAGTGGCGGGAGCACTCTCGAGCTCAAGCTTCGAATTCTGCAGTCGAC
GGTACCGCGGGCCCGGGATCCACCGGTCGCCACCATGAGTGCGATTAAGCCAGACATGAAGATCAACCTC
CGTATGGAAGGCAACGTAAACGGGCACCACTTTGTGATCGACGGAGATGGTACAGGCAAGCCTTTTGAGG
GAAAACAGAGTATGGATCTTGAAGTCAAAGAGGGCGGACCTCTGCCTTTTGCCTTTGATATCCTGACCAC
TGCATTCCATTACGGCAACAGGGTATTCGCCGAATATCCAGACCACATACAAGACTATTTTAAGCAGTCG
TTTCCTAAGGGGTATTCGTGGGAACGAAGCTTGACTTTCGAAGACGGGGGCATTTGCATTGCCAGAAACG
ACATAACAATGGAAGGGGACACTTTCTATAATAAAGTTCGATTTCACGGTGTAAACTTTCCCGCCAATGG
TCCAGTTATGCAGAAGAAGACGCTGAAATGGGAGCCCTCCACTGAGAAAATGTATGTGCGTGATGGAGTG
CTGACTGGTGATATTCGCATGGCTTTGTTGCTTGAAGGAAATGCCCATTACCGATGTGACTTCAGAACTA
CTTACAAAGCTAAGGAGAAGGGTGTCAAGTTACCAGGCTACCACTTTGTGGACCACTGCATTGAGATTTT
AAGCCATGACAAAGATTACAACAAGGTTAAGCTGTATGAGCATGCTGTTGCTCATTCTGGATTGCCTGAC
AATGCCAGACGATCCGGTAGCGGTCACGGTACTGGTTCTACTGGTTCTGGTTCTTCTGAGAGTGCGATTA
AGCCAGACATGAAGATCAACCTCCGTATGGAAGGCAACGTAAACGGGCACCACTTTGTGATCGACGGAGA
TGGTACAGGCAAGCCTTTTGAGGGAAAACAGAGTATGGATCTTGAAGTCAAAGAGGGCGGACCTCTGCCT
TTTGCCTTTGATATCCTGACCACTGCATTCCATTACGGCAACAGGGTATTCGCCGAATATCCAGACCACA
TACAAGACTATTTTAAGCAGTCGTTTCCTAAGGGGTATTCGTGGGAACGAAGCTTGACTTTCGAAGACGG
GGGCATTTGCATTGCCAGAAACGACATAACAATGGAAGGGGACACTTTCTATAATAAAGTTCGATTTCAC
GGTGTAAACTTTCCCGCCAATGGTCCAGTTATGCAGAAGAAGACGCTGAAATGGGAGCCCTCCACTGAGA
AAATGTATGTGCGTGATGGAGTGCTGACTGGTGATATTCGCATGGCTTTGTTGCTTGAAGGAAATGCCCA
TTACCGATGTGACTTCAGAACTACTTACAAAGCTAAGGAGAAGGGTGTCAAGTTACCAGGCTACCACTTT
GTGGACCACTGCATTGAGATTTTAAGCCATGACAAAGATTACAACAAGGTTAAGCTGTATGAGCATGCTG
TTGCTCATTCTGGATTGCCTGACAATGCCAGACGATAAGCGGCCGCGACTCTAGATCATAATCAGCCATA
CCACATT
